Addgene plasmid #139345: pRC/CMV-TYK2V362F-VSV
Purpose: Expression of TYK2 V362F protein (rs2304256)
Depositing lab: Sandra Pellegrini. Publication: Interferon-alpha-dependent activation of Tyk2 requires phosphorylation of positive regulatory tyrosines by another kinase. Gauzzi MC, Velazquez L, McKendry R, Mogensen KE, Fellous M, Pellegrini S. J Biol Chem. 1996 Aug 23;271(34):20494-500. doi: 10.1074/jbc.271.34.20494. PubMed 8702790.
Backbone
  Vector backbone: pRC/CMV
  Vector type: Mammalian Expression
  Selectable markers: Neomycin (select with G418)
Growth in bacteria
  Bacterial resistance: Ampicillin, 100 μg/mL
  Growth temperature: 37°C
  Growth strain: DH5alpha
  Copy number: High Copy
Gene/Insert
  Gene/Insert name: TYK2 cDNA with 267nt of 5' UTR
  Species: H. sapiens (human)
  Mutation: V362F
  Entrez Gene: TYK2 (a.k.a. IMD35, JTK1)
  Promoter: CMV
  Tag / fusion protein: VSV (C terminal on insert)
  Cloning method: Restriction Enzyme; 5′ cloning site Unknown (unknown if destroyed)
  Sequencing primers: 5′ T7; 3′ Sp6
Terms and licenses: Academic/Nonprofit Terms; Industry Terms: Not Available to Industry
How to cite: pRC/CMV-TYK2V362F-VSV was a gift from Sandra Pellegrini (Addgene plasmid # 139345 ; http://n2t.net/addgene:139345 ; RRID:Addgene_139345)
