[The description below was written by a language model from this plasmid's Addgene catalogue record and pLannotate feature annotations shown in this document.]
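Description:
pRC/CMV-TYK2V362F-VSV is a mammalian expression plasmid of about 9.4 kb built on the pRC/CMV backbone. It expresses human TYK2, the JAK-family tyrosine kinase involved in initiating type I interferon signalling, carrying the V362F substitution that corresponds to the common coding polymorphism rs2304256. The insert is the TYK2 cDNA retaining 267 nt of its native 5' UTR, with a VSV epitope tag fused to the C terminus for antibody detection or immunoprecipitation. The tag itself is not called out separately in the feature table, which annotates the TYK2 coding region as a single CDS. Transcription is driven by the human cytomegalovirus immediate-early enhancer and promoter and terminated by the bovine growth hormone polyadenylation signal. T7 and SP6 phage promoters flank the insert and serve as sequencing primer sites. The cloning sites used are not recorded.

A separate cassette places the neomycin phosphotransferase gene under the SV40 early enhancer/promoter with an SV40 poly(A) signal, allowing G418 selection of stably transfected mammalian cells. In E. coli the plasmid is maintained at high copy through a ColE1/pUC-type origin and selected with ampicillin via the bla gene. An f1 origin is also present for single-stranded DNA production. Several short annotations (fragments of ble, lacI, bom, an HIV-1 LTR and an SV40 intron, plus lac promoter/operator elements) appear to be backbone remnants or partial matches rather than functional parts of the design. The construct is suited to transient or stable expression of the V362F variant, for example to compare its behaviour with other TYK2 forms in interferon signalling studies.
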