Features (pLannotate 1.2.2; 23 found; start..end, strand, type, name):
    274..3834    +  CDS            TYK2: TYK2_HUMAN - Experimental evidence at protein level: Swiss-Prot protein existence level 1. Probably involved in intracellular signal transduction by being involved in the initiation of type I IFN signaling. Phosphorylates the interferon-alpha/beta receptor alpha chain. From Homo sapiens (Human).
   3926..3944    -  promoter       SP6 promoter: promoter for bacteriophage SP6 RNA polymerase
   3970..4194    +  polyA_signal   bGH poly(A) signal: bovine growth hormone polyadenylation signal
   4198..4219    +  promoter       SV40 promoter (fragment): SV40 enhancer and early promoter
   4240..4668    +  rep_origin     f1 ori (sequence partly withheld): f1 bacteriophage origin of replication; arrow indicates direction of (+) strand synthesis
   4754..4772    -  misc_feature   MCS (fragment): pUC18/19 multiple cloning site
   4781..5110    +  promoter       SV40 promoter: SV40 enhancer and early promoter
   5177..5968    +  CDS            neo: KKA2_KLEPN - Also known as kan, nptII. Experimental evidence at protein level: Swiss-Prot protein existence level 1. Resistance to kanamycin, neomycin, paromomycin, ribostamycin, butirosin and gentamicin B. From Klebsiella pneumoniae.
   5992..6150    +  CDS            ble (fragment): BLE_KLEPN - Experimental evidence at protein level: Swiss-Prot protein existence level 1. Binding protein with a strong affinity to the bleomycin family of antibiotics. Binds to CL990; an antimitotic-antibiotic compound. From Klebsiella pneumoniae.
   6145..6279    +  polyA_signal   SV40 poly(A) signal: SV40 polyadenylation signal
   6334..6350    -  protein_bind   lac operator: The lac repressor binds to the lac operator to inhibit transcription in E. coli. This inhibition can be relieved by adding lactose or isopropyl-β-D-thiogalactopyranoside (IPTG). lac repressor encoded by lacI
   6358..6388    -  promoter       lac promoter: promoter for the E. coli lac operon
   6403..6424    -  protein_bind   CAP binding site: CAP binding activates transcription in the presence of cAMP. E. coli catabolite activator protein
   6437..6529    -  CDS            lacI (fragment): lac repressor; lacI; The lac repressor binds to the lac operator to inhibit transcription in E. coli. This inhibition can be relieved by adding lactose or isopropyl-β-D-thiogalactopyranoside (IPTG).
   6712..7300    -  rep_origin     ori: high-copy-number ColE1/pMB1/pBR322/pUC origin of replication
   7471..8331    -  CDS            AmpR: β-lactamase; bla; confers resistance to ampicillin, carbenicillin, and related antibiotics
   8332..8436    -  promoter       AmpR promoter: bla
   8495..8547    -  misc_feature   bom (fragment): basis of mobility region from pBR322
   8702..9081    +  enhancer       CMV enhancer: human cytomegalovirus immediate early enhancer
   9082..9285    +  promoter       CMV promoter: human cytomegalovirus (CMV) immediate early promoter
   9281..9314    +  LTR            5' LTR (truncated) (fragment): truncated 5' long terminal repeat (LTR) from HIV-1
   9330..9348    +  promoter       T7 promoter: promoter for bacteriophage T7 RNA polymerase
   9394..9435    +  intron         SV40 intron (fragment): modified SV40 intron with splice donor and acceptor sites
>Addgene plasmid #139345 | pRC/CMV-TYK2V362F-VSV | addgene full sequence | sequence record 275740 | Addgene NGS Result
CCCCCCAAGAAGCCGCGGGGACTGGCTGCGCTTGACAGGCTGCACTTGGATGGGAGCACCTGGTGCCTCG
GGACTGCTCCGATGCCCGGGTCTGTGCTGAATGTGTAATATGCGGAACTATATTGAAACATTACAACCAT
CTTTTGATGGCAACACCCTGAGGACCTCCCTTTTCCAGATGGGGAAACTGAGGCCCAGAATTGCTAAGTG
GCTTGCTTGAGTTGACACAGGGAGCTCCAGGACTCACCCTCAGCTGAGCCACCTGCCGGGAGCATGCCTC
TGCGCCACTGGGGGATGGCCAGGGGCAGTAAGCCCGTTGGGGATGGAGCCCAGCCCATGGCTGCCATGGG
AGGCCTGAAGGTGCTTCTGCACTGGGCTGGTCCAGGCGGCGGGGAGCCCTGGGTCACTTTCAGTGAGTCA
TCGCTGACAGCTGAGGAAGTCTGCATCCACATTGCACATAAAGTTGGTATCACTCCTCCTTGCTTCAATC
TCTTTGCCCTCTTCGATGCTCAGGCCCAAGTCTGGTTGCCCCCAAACCACATCCTAGAGATCCCCAGAGA
TGCAAGCCTGATGCTATATTTCCGCATAAGGTTTTATTTCCGGAACTGGCATGGCATGAATCCTCGGGAA
CCGGCTGTGTACCGTTGTGGGCCCCCAGGAACCGAGGCATCCTCAGATCAGACAGCACAGGGGATGCAAC
TCCTGGACCCAGCCTCATTTGAGTACCTCTTTGAGCAGGGCAAGCATGAGTTTGTGAATGACGTGGCATC
ACTGTGGGAGCTGTCGACCGAGGAGGAGATCCACCACTTTAAGAATGAGAGCCTGGGCATGGCCTTTCTG
CACCTCTGTCACCTCGCTCTCCGCCATGGCATCCCCCTGGAGGAGGTGGCCAAGAAGACCAGCTTCAAGG
ACTGCATCCCGCGCTCCTTCCGCCGGCATATCCGGCAGCACAGCGCCCTGACCCGGCTGCGCCTTCGGAA
CGTCTTCCGCAGGTTCCTGCGGGACTTCCAGCCGGGCCGACTCTCCCAGCAGATGGTCATGGTCAAATAC
CTAGCCACACTCGAGCGGCTGGCACCCCGCTTCGGCACAGAGCGTGTGCCCGTGTGCCACCTGAGGCTGC
TGGCCCAGGCCGAGGGGGAGCCCTGCTACATCCGGGACAGTGGGGTGGCCCCTACAGACCCTGGCCCTGA
GTCTGCTGCTGGGCCCCCAACCCACGAGGTGCTGGTGACAGGCACTGGTGGCATCCAGTGGTGGCCAGTA
GAGGAGGAGGTGAACAAGGAGGAGGGTTCTAGTGGCAGCAGTGGCAGGAACCCCCAAGCCAGCCTGTTTG
GGAAGAAGGCCAAGGCTCACAAGGCATTCGGCCAGCCGGCAGACAGGCCGCGGGAGCCACTGTGGGCCTA
CTTCTGTGACTTCCGGGACATCACCCACGTGGTGCTGAAAGAGCACTGTGTCAGCATCCACCGGCAGGAC
AACAAGTGCCTGGAGCTGAGCTTGCCTTCCCGGGCTGCGGCGCTGTCCTTCGTGTCGCTGGTGGACGGCT
ATTTCCGCCTGACGGCCGACTCCAGCCACTACCTGTGCCACGAGGTGGCTCCCCCACGGCTGGTGATGAG
CATCCGGGATGGGATCCACGGACCCCTGCTGGAGCCATTTGTGCAGGCCAAGCTGCGGCCCGAGGACGGC
CTGTACCTCATTCACTGGAGCACCAGCCACCCCTACCGCCTGATCCTCACAGTGGCCCAGCGTAGCCAGG
CACCAGACGGCATGCAGAGCTTGCGGCTCCGAAAGTTCCCCATTGAGCAGCAGGACGGGGCCTTCGTGCT
GGAGGGCTGGGGCCGGTCCTTCCCCAGCGTTCGGGAACTTGGGGCTGCCTTGCAGGGCTGCTTGCTGAGG
GCCGGGGATGACTGCTTCTCTCTGCGTCGCTGTTGCCTGCCCCAACCAGGAGAAACCTCCAATCTCATCA
TCATGCGGGGGGCTCGGGCCAGCCCCAGGACACTCAACCTCAGCCAGCTCAGCTTCCACCGGGTTGACCA
GAAGGAGATCACCCAGCTGTCCCACTTGGGCCAGGGCACAAGGACCAACGTGTATGAGGGCCGCCTGCGA
GTGGAGGGCAGCGGGGACCCTGAGGAGGGCAAGATGGATGACGAGGACCCCCTCGTGCCTGGCAGGGACC
GTGGGCAGGAGCTACGAGTGGTGCTCAAAGTGCTGGACCCTAGTCACCATGACATCGCCCTGGCCTTCTA
CGAGACAGCCAGCCTCATGAGCCAGGTCTCCCACACGCACCTGGCCTTCGTGCATGGCGTCTGTGTGCGC
GGCCCTGAAAATATCATGGTGACAGAGTACGTGGAGCACGGACCCCTGGATGTGTGGCTGCGGAGGGAGC
GGGGCCATGTGCCCATGGCTTGGAAGATGGTGGTGGCCCAGCAGCTGGCCAGCGCCCTCAGCTACCTGGA
GAACAAGAACCTGGTTCATGGTAATGTGTGTGGCCGGAACATCCTGCTGGCCCGGCTGGGGTTGGCAGAG
GGCACCAGCCCCTTCATCAAGCTGAGTGATCCTGGCGTGGGCCTGGGCGCCCTCTCCAGGGAGGAGCGGG
TGGAGAGGATCCCCTGGCTGGCCCCCGAATGCCTACCAGGTGGGGCCAACAGCCTAAGCACCGCCATGGA
CAAGTGGGGGTTTGGCGCCACCCTCCTGGAGATCTGCTTTGACGGAGAGGCCCCTCTGCAGAGCCGCAGT
CCCTCCGAGAAGGAGCATTTCTACCAGAGGCAGCACCGGCTGCCCGAGCCCTCCTGCCCACAGCTGGCCA
CACTCACCAGCCAGTGTCTGACCTATGAGCCAACCCAGAGGCCATCATTCCGCACCATCCTGCGTGACCT
CACCCGGCTGCAGCCCCACAATCTTGCTGACGTCTTGACTGTGAACCCGGACTCACCGGCGTCGGACCCT
ACGGTTTTCCACAAGCGCTATTTGAAAAAGATCCGAGATCTGGGCGAGGGTCACTTCGGCAAGGTCAGCT
TGTACTGCTACGATCCGACCAACGACGGCACTGGCGAGATGGTGGCGGTGAAAGCCCTCAAGGCAGACTG
CGGCCCCCAGCACCGCTCGGGCTGGAAGCAGGAGATTGACATTCTGCGCACGCTCTACCACGAGCACATC
ATCAAGTACAAGGGCTGCTGCGAGGACCAAGGCGAGAAGTCGCTGCAGCTGGTCATGGAGTACGTGCCCC
TGGGCAGCCTCCGAGACTACCTGCCCCGGCACAGCATCGGGCTGGCCCAGCTGCTGCTCTTCGCCCAGCA
GATCTGCGAGGGCATGGCCTATCTGCACGCGCAGCACTACATCCACCGAGACCTAGCCGCGCGCAACGTG
CTGCTGGACAACGACAGGCTGGTCAAGATCGGGGACTTTGGCCTAGCCAAGGCCGTGCCCGAAGGCCACG
AGTACTACCGCGTGCGCGAGGATGGGGACAGCCCCGTGTTCTGGTATGCCCCAGAGTGCCTGAAGGAGTA
TAAGTTCTACTATGCGTCAGATGTCTGGTCCTTCGGGGTGACCCTGTATGAGCTGCTGACGCACTGTGAC
TCCAGCCAGAGCCCCCCCACGAAATTCCTTGAGCTCATAGGCATTGCTCAGGGTCAGATGACAGTTCTGA
GACTCACTGAGTTGCTGGAACGAGGGGAGAGGCTGCCACGGCCCGACAAATGTCCCTGTGAGGTCTATCA
TCTCATGAAGAACTGCTGGGAGACAGAGGCGTCCTTTCGCCCAACCTTCGAGAACCTCATACCCATTCTG
AAGACAGTCCATGAGAAGTACCAAGGCCAGGCCCCTTCAGTGTTCAGCGTGTGCCCCCGGGAGGGCCCAC
CAGGCCCATACACCGACATCGAGATGAACCGGCTGGGCAAGTAAAGATCTAAGGTACCAATCTAGAGGGC
CCTATTCTATAGTGTCACCTAAATGCTAGAGCTCGCTGATCAGCCTCGACTGTGCCTTCTAGTTGCCAGC
CATCTGTTGTTTGCCCCTCCCCCGTGCCTTCCTTGACCCTGGAAGGTGCCACTCCCACTGTCCTTTCCTA
ATAAAATGAGGAAATTGCATCGCATTGTCTGAGTAGGTGTCATTCTATTCTGGGGGGTGGGGTGGGGCAG
GACAGCAAGGGGGAGGATTGGGAAGACAATAGCAGGCATGCTGGGGATGCGGTGGGCTCTATGGCTTCTG
AGGCGGAAAGAACCAGCTGGGGCTCGAGGGGGGATCCCC
[124 nt withheld, positions 4240-4363]
C
[91 nt withheld, positions 4365-4455]
A
[49 nt withheld, positions 4457-4505]
CCTTTGACGTTGGAGTCCACGTTCTTT
[37 nt withheld, positions 4533-4569]
ACCCTATCTCGGTCTATTCTTTTGATTTATAAGGGATTTTGCCGATTTCGGCCTATTGGTTAAAAAATGA
GCTGATTTAACAAAAATTTAACGCGAATTTTAACAAAATATTAACGCTTACAATTTAAATATTTGCTTAT
ACAATCT
[37 nt withheld, positions 4717-4753]
GGGTACCGAGCTCGAATTCTGTGGAATGTGTGTCAGTTAGGGTGTGGAAAGTCCCCAGGCTCCCCAGCAG
GCAGAAGTATGCAAAGCATGCATCTCAATTAGTCAGCAACCAGGTGTGGAAAGTCCCCAGGCTCCCCAGC
AGGCAGAAGTATGCAAAGCATGCATCTCAATTAGTCAGCAACCATAGTCCCGCCCCTAACTCCGCCCATC
CCGCCCCTAACTCCGCCCAGTTCCGCCCATTCTCCGCCCCATGGCTGACTAATTTTTTTTATTTATGCAG
AGGCCGAGGCCGCCTCGGCCTCTGAGCTATTCCAGAAGTAGTGAGGAGGCTTTTTTGGAGGCCTAGGCTT
TTGCAAAAAGCTCCCGGGAGCTTGGATATCCATTTTCGGATCTGATCAAGAGACAGGATGAGGATCGTTT
CGCATGATTGAACAAGATGGATTGCACGCAGGTTCTCCGGCCGCTTGGGTGGAGAGGCTATTCGGCTATG
ACTGGGCACAACAGACAATCGGCTGCTCTGATGCCGCCGTGTTCCGGCTGTCAGCGCAGGGGCGCCCGGT
TCTTTTTGTCAAGACCGACCTGTCCGGTGCCCTGAATGAACTGCAGGACGAGGCAGCGCGGCTATCGTGG
CTGGCCACGACGGGCGTTCCTTGCGCAGCTGTGCTCGACGTTGTCACTGAAGCGGGAAGGGACTGGCTGC
TATTGGGCGAAGTGCCGGGGCAGGATCTCCTGTCATCTCACCTTGCTCCTGCCGAGAAAGTATCCATCAT
GGCTGATGCAATGCGGCGGCTGCATACGCTTGATCCGGCTACCTGCCCATTCGACCACCAAGCGAAACAT
CGCATCGAGCGAGCACGTACTCGGATGGAAGCCGGTCTTGTCGATCAGGATGATCTGGACGAAGAGCATC
AGGGGCTCGCGCCAGCCGAACTGTTCGCCAGGCTCAAGGCGCGCATGCCCGACGGCGAGGATCTCGTCGT
GACCCATGGCGATGCCTGCTTGCCGAATATCATGGTGGAAAATGGCCGCTTTTCTGGATTCATCGACTGT
GGCCGGCTGGGTGTGGCGGACCGCTATCAGGACATAGCGTTGGCTACCCGTGATATTGCTGAAGAGCTTG
GCGGCGAATGGGCTGACCGCTTCCTCGTGCTTTACGGTATCGCCGCTCCCGATTCGCAGCGCATCGCCTT
CTATCGCCTTCTTGACGAGTTCTTCTGAGCGGGACTCTGGGGTTCGAAATGACCGACCAAGCGACGCCCA
ACCTGCCATCACGAGATTTCGATTCCACCGCCGCCTTCTATGAAAGGTTGGGCTTCGGAATCGTTTTCCG
GGACGCCGGCTGGATGATCCTCCAGCGCGGGGATCTCATGCTGGAGTTCTTCGCCCACCCCAACTTGTTT
ATTGCAGCTTATAATGGTTACAAATAAAGCAATAGCATCACAAATTTCACAAATAAAGCATTTTTTTCAC
TGCATTCTAGTTGTGGTTTGTCCAAACTCATCAATGTATCTTATCATGTCTGGATCCGTCGACCTCGAGA
GCTTGGCGTAATCATGGTCATAGCTGTTTCCTGTGTGAAATTGTTATCCGCTCACAATTCCACACAACAT
ACGAGCCGGAAGCATAAAGTGTAAAGCCTGGGGTGCCTAATGAGTGAGCTAACTCACATTAATTGCGTTG
CGCTCACTGCCCGCTTTCCAGTCGGGAAACCTGTCGTGCCAGCTGCATTAATGAATCGGCCAACGCGCGG
GGAGAGGCGGTTTGCGTATTGGGCGCTCTTCCGCTTCCTCGCTCACTGACTCGCTGCGCTCGGTCGTTCG
GCTGCGGCGAGCGGTATCAGCTCACTCAAAGGCGGTAATACGGTTATCCACAGAATCAGGGGATAACGCA
GGAAAGAACATGTGAGCAAAAGGCCAGCAAAAGGCCAGGAACCGTAAAAAGGCCGCGTTGCTGGCGTTTT
TCCATAGGCTCCGCCCCCCTGACGAGCATCACAAAAATCGACGCTCAAGTCAGAGGTGGCGAAACCCGAC
AGGACTATAAAGATACCAGGCGTTTCCCCCTGGAAGCTCCCTCGTGCGCTCTCCTGTTCCGACCCTGCCG
CTTACCGGATACCTGTCCGCCTTTCTCCCTTCGGGAAGCGTGGCGCTTTCTCATAGCTCACGCTGTAGGT
ATCTCAGTTCGGTGTAGGTCGTTCGCTCCAAGCTGGGCTGTGTGCACGAACCCCCCGTTCAGCCCGACCG
CTGCGCCTTATCCGGTAACTATCGTCTTGAGTCCAACCCGGTAAGACACGACTTATCGCCACTGGCAGCA
GCCACTGGTAACAGGATTAGCAGAGCGAGGTATGTAGGCGGTGCTACAGAGTTCTTGAAGTGGTGGCCTA
ACTACGGCTACACTAGAAGAACAGTATTTGGTATCTGCGCTCTGCTGAAGCCAGTTACCTTCGGAAAAAG
AGTTGGTAGCTCTTGATCCGGCAAACAAACCACCGCTGGTAGCGGTGGTTTTTTTGTTTGCAAGCAGCAG
ATTACGCGCAGAAAAAAAGGATCTCAAGAAGATCCTTTGATCTTTTCTACGGGGTCTGACGCTCAGTGGA
ACGAAAACTCACGTTAAGGGATTTTGGTCATGAGATTATCAAAAAGGATCTTCACCTAGATCCTTTTAAA
TTAAAAATGAAGTTTTAAATCAATCTAAAGTATATATGAGTAAACTTGGTCTGACAGTTACCAATGCTTA
ATCAGTGAGGCACCTATCTCAGCGATCTGTCTATTTCGTTCATCCATAGTTGCCTGACTCCCCGTCGTGT
AGATAACTACGATACGGGAGGGCTTACCATCTGGCCCCAGTGCTGCAATGATACCGCGAGACCCACGCTC
ACCGGCTCCAGATTTATCAGCAATAAACCAGCCAGCCGGAAGGGCCGAGCGCAGAAGTGGTCCTGCAACT
TTATCCGCCTCCATCCAGTCTATTAATTGTTGCCGGGAAGCTAGAGTAAGTAGTTCGCCAGTTAATAGTT
TGCGCAACGTTGTTGCCATTGCTACAGGCATCGTGGTGTCACGCTCGTCGTTTGGTATGGCTTCATTCAG
CTCCGGTTCCCAACGATCAAGGCGAGTTACATGATCCCCCATGTTGTGCAAAAAAGCGGTTAGCTCCTTC
GGTCCTCCGATCGTTGTCAGAAGTAAGTTGGCCGCAGTGTTATCACTCATGGTTATGGCAGCACTGCATA
ATTCTCTTACTGTCATGCCATCCGTAAGATGCTTTTCTGTGACTGGTGAGTACTCAACCAAGTCATTCTG
AGAATAGTGTATGCGGCGACCGAGTTGCTCTTGCCCGGCGTCAATACGGGATAATACCGCGCCACATAGC
AGAACTTTAAAAGTGCTCATCATTGGAAAACGTTCTTCGGGGCGAAAACTCTCAAGGATCTTACCGCTGT
TGAGATCCAGTTCGATGTAACCCACTCGTGCACCCAACTGATCTTCAGCATCTTTTACTTTCACCAGCGT
TTCTGGGTGAGCAAAAACAGGAAGGCAAAATGCCGCAAAAAAGGGAATAAGGGCGACACGGAAATGTTGA
ATACTCATACTCTTCCTTTTTCAATATTATTGAAGCATTTATCAGGGTTATTGTCTCATGAGCGGATACA
TATTTGAATGTATTTAGAAAAATAAACAAATAGGGGTTCCGCGCACATTTCCCCGAAAAGTGCCACCTGA
CGTCGACGGATCGGGAGATCTCCCGATCCCCTATGGTGCACTCTCAGTACAATCTGCTCTGATGCCGCAT
AGTTAAGCCAGTATCTGCTCCCTGCTTGTGTGTTGGAGGTCGCTGAGTAGTGCGCGAGCAAAATTTAAGC
TACAACAAGGCAAGGCTTGACCGACAATTGCATGAAGAATCTGCTTAGGGTTAGGCGTTTTGCGCTGCTT
CGCGATGTACGGGCCAGATATACGCGTTGACATTGATTATTGACTAGTTATTAATAGTAATCAATTACGG
GGTCATTAGTTCATAGCCCATATATGGAGTTCCGCGTTACATAACTTACGGTAAATGGCCCGCCTGGCTG
ACCGCCCAACGACCCCCGCCCATTGACGTCAATAATGACGTATGTTCCCATAGTAACGCCAATAGGGACT
TTCCATTGACGTCAATGGGTGGAGTATTTACGGTAAACTGCCCACTTGGCAGTACATCAAGTGTATCATA
TGCCAAGTACGCCCCCTATTGACGTCAATGACGGTAAATGGCCCGCCTGGCATTATGCCCAGTACATGAC
CTTATGGGACTTTCCTACTTGGCAGTACATCTACGTATTAGTCATCGCTATTACCATGGTGATGCGGTTT
TGGCAGTACATCAATGGGCGTGGATAGCGGTTTGACTCACGGGGATTTCCAAGTCTCCACCCCATTGACG
TCAATGGGAGTTTGTTTTGGCACCAAAATCAACGGGACTTTCCAAAATGTCGTAACAACTCCGCCCCATT
GACGCAAATGGGCGGTAGGCGTGTACGGTGGGAGGTCTATATAAGCAGAGCTCTCTGGCTAACTAGAGAA
CCCACTGCTTACTGGCTTATCGAAATTAATACGACTCACTATAGGGAGACCCAAGCTTGTCGAGGAACTG
AAAAACCAGAAAGTTAACTGGTAAGTTTAGTCTTTTTGTCTTTTATTTCAGGTCCCGGATCCCC
